>Addgene plasmid #202575 | pZG61 | addgene full sequence | sequence record 412870 | Addgene NGS Result
GAATTCGGTCCCCAGATTAGCCTTTTCAATTTCAGAAAGAATGCTAACCCACAGATGGTTAGAGAGGCTT
ACGCAGCAGGTCTCATCAAGACGATCTACCCGAGCAATAATCTCCAGGAAATCAAATACCTTCCCAAGAA
GGTTAAAGATGCAGTCAAAAGATTCAGGACTAACTGCATCAAGAACACAGAGAAAGATATATTTCTCAAG
ATCAGAAGTACTATTCCAGTATGGACGATTCAAGGCTTGCTTCACAAACCAAGGCAAGTAATAGAGATTG
GAGTCTCTAAAAAGGTAGTTCCCACTGAATCAAAGGCCATGGAGTCAAAGATTCAAATAGAGGACCTAAC
AGAACTCGCCGTAAAGACTGGCGAACAGTTCATACAGAGTCTCTTACGACTCAATGACAAGAAGAAAATC
TTCGTCAACATGGTGGAGCACGACACACTTGTCTACTCCAAAAATATCAAAGATACAGTCTCAGAAGACC
AAAGGGCAATTGAGACTTTTCAACAAAGGGTAATATCCGGAAACCTCCTCGGATTCCATTGCCCAGCTAT
CTGTCACTTTATTGTGAAGATAGTGGAAAAGGAAGGTGGCTCCTACAAATGCCATCATTGCGATAAAGGA
AAGGCCATCGTTGAAGATGCCTCTGCCGACAGTGGTCCCAAAGATGGACCCCCACCCACGAGGAGCATCG
TGGAAAAAGAAGACGTTCCAACCACGTCTTCAAAGCAAGTGGATTGATGTGATATCTCCACTGACGTAAG
GGATGACGCACAATCCCACTATCCTTCGCAAGACCCTTCCTCTATATAAGGAAGTTCATTTCATTTGGAG
AGAACACGGGGGACGAGCTCACCATGTACTCTCCTATGGTCGTACCGCAAAAAAATGTGCCTCTCCCTAT
AGACGATAAATCTAGCTCCATGGAGCTTCCGCAGATCCACGCAGACACTATCGGTCGATTGGTGCTGGAA
AAGTTCATGGAGGTTATTAAAGGTCAGGAGGCTTATAGCCGTCGAAAAGTTTTGGCTGGAATCGTAATGA
CCGAAAACATGAACTTCTGTGAGGCAAAAGTCATTTCAGTGTCCACGGGCACCAAGTGTGTGTCCGGCGA
GCATATGTCCGTAAACGGTGCGGTACTCAATGACAGCCACGCCGAGATAGTGTCACGTCGTTGTCTCCTC
AAGTATCTCTATGCCCAACTGGATCTTCAATGCAACCAGGCGACCGCTTATCAGAGCATATTTGTGCGTA
ATACTGACGGTCAGTATCCCTATAAACTGAAGTCTGGGGTCCATTTTCATCTCTATATAAACACGGCGCC
CTGCGGCGATGCCCGTATTTTTTCACCTCACGAGAATGACACGGGAGTAGATAAACATCCCAACCGAAAA
GCAAGAGGGCAGCTCCGAACCAAAATCGAATCCGGCCAGGGCACAATCCCAGTGAAATCTAGCGACGGCA
TTCAAACTTGGGACGGCGTACTACAAGGCCAGCGTTTGCTTACGATGTCCTGCTCCGATAAAATTGCTAG
GTGGAACATCGTCGGTATCCAGGGCTCCTTGCTCTCTTCAATTATAGAGCCCGTCTATCTGCATTCAATT
GTCTTAGGGTCACTCTTGCATCCTGAACATATGTACCGAGCCGTTTGTGGGAGAATAGAAAAGAGTATCC
AGGGTCTACCCCCACCTTACCATTTGAACAAACCCAGACTGGCATTGGTCACATCCGCAGAACCACGTAA
CCAAGCCAAGGCCCCGAATTTTGGAATAAACTGGACTATAGGTGACACGGAACTAGAGGTTGTGAACTCT
CTCACAGGCAGAACCATAGGAGGGCAAGTCAGCCGTATAACGAAGCAGGCTTTTTTCGTAAAGTATGGTT
TCTTGATGGCTAATTTGCCCGGAATCCTCGTCCGAAAGGTAACGACCGATTACGGTCAGACAAAAGCGAA
TGTAAAGGATTACCAGATCGCGAAGTTGGAATTGTTCTCAGCCTTCAAGAGGGAGGATCTTGGATCATGG
CTAAAGAAACCAATAGAGCAGGACGAGTTTGGATTGGCTGAATCTAGAGGAGGTGGCTCATCTGGCGGAG
GTCAGATCTCGTACGCGTCCCGGGGCGGTACCTTCGACGACAAGACCGGGCCCACAAGTTTGTACAAAAA
AGCTGAACGAGAAACGTAAAATGATATAAATATCAATATATTAAATTAGATTTTGCATAAAAAACAGACT
ACATAATACTGTAAAACACAACATATCCAGTCACTATGGCGGCCGCATTAGGCACCCCAGGCTTTACACT
TTATGCTTCCGGCTCGTATAATGTGTGGATTTTGAGTTAGGATCCGTCGAGATTTTCAGGAGCTAAGGAA
GCTAAAATGGAGAAAAAAATCACTGGATATACCACCGTTGATATATCCCAATGGCATCGTAAAGAACATT
TTGAGGCATTTCAGTCAGTTGCTCAATGTACCTATAACCAGACCGTTCAGCTGGATATTACGGCCTTTTT
AAAGACCGTAAAGAAAAATAAGCACAAGTTTTATCCGGCCTTTATTCACATTCTTGCCCGCCTGATGAAT
GCTCATCCGGAATTCCGTATGGCAATGAAAGACGGTGAGCTGGTGATATGGGATAGTGTTCACCCTTGTT
ACACCGTTTTCCATGAGCAAACTGAAACGTTTTCATCGCTCTGGAGTGAATACCACGACGATTTCCGGCA
GTTTCTACACATATATTCGCAAGATGTGGCGTGTTACGGTGAAAACCTGGCCTATTTCCCTAAAGGGTTT
ATTGAGAATATGTTTTTCGTCTCAGCCAATCCCTGGGTGAGTTTCACCAGTTTTGATTTAAACGTGGCCA
ATATGGACAACTTCTTCGCCCCCGTTTTCACCATGGGCAAATATTATACGCAAGGCGACAAGGTGCTGAT
GCCGCTGGCGATTCAGGTTCATCATGCCGTTTGTGATGGCTTCCATGTCGGCAGAATGCTTAATGAATTA
CAACAGTACTGCGATGAGTGGCAGGGCGGGGCGTAAAGATCTGGATCCGGCTTACTAAAAGCCAGATAAC
AGTATGCGTATTTGCGCGCTGATTTTTGCGGTATAAGAATATATACTGATATGTATACCCGAAGTATGTC
AAAAAGAGGTATGCTATGAAGCAGCGTATTACAGTGACAGTTGACAGCGACAGCTATCAGTTGCTCAAGG
CATATATGATGTCAATATCTCCGGTCTGGTAAGCACAACCATGCAGAATGAAGCCCGTCGTCTGCGTGCC
GAACGCTGGAAAGCGGAAAATCAGGAAGGGATGGCTGAGGTCGCCCGGTTTATTGAAATGAACGGCTCTT
TTGCTGACGAGAACAGGGGCTGGTGAAATGCAGTTTAAGGTTTACACCTATAAAAGAGAGAGCCGTTATC
GTCTGTTTGTGGATGTACAGAGTGATATTATTGACACGCCCGGGCGACGGATGGTGATCCCCCTGGCCAG
TGCACGTCTGCTGTCAGATAAAGTCTCCCGTGAACTTTACCCGGTGGTGCATATCGGGGATGAAAGCTGG
CGCATGATGACCACCGATATGGCCAGTGTGCCGGTCTCCGTTATCGGGGAAGAAGTGGCTGATCTCAGCC
ACCGCGAAAATGACATCAAAAACGCCATTAACCTGATGTTCTGGGGAATATAAATGTCAGGCTCCCTTAT
ACACAGCCAGTCTGCAGGTCGACCATAGTGACTGGATATGTTGTGTTTTACAGTATTATGTAGTCTGTTT
TTTATGCAAAATCTAATTTAATATATTGATATTTATATCATTTTACGTTTCTCGTTCAGCTTTCTTGTAC
AAAGTGGTAGGGGCCCGGCTCTTCTCCTCACTCGACCTGCAGAGCTTTCGTTCGTATCATCGGTTTCGAC
AACGTTCGTCAAGTTCAATGCATCAGTTTCATTGCGCACACACCAGAATCCTACTGAGTTTGAGTATTAT
GGCATTGGGAAAACTGTTTTTCTTGTACCATTTGTTGTGCTTGTAATTTACTGTGTTTTTTATTCGGTTT
TCGCTATCGAACTGTGAAATGGAAATGGATGGAGAAGAGTTAATGAATGATATGGTCCTTTTGTTCATTC
TCAAATTAATATTATTTGTTTTTTCTCTTATTTGTTGTGTGTTGAATTTGAAATTATAAGAGATATGCAA
ACATTTTGTTTTGAGTAAAAATGTGTCAAATCGTGGCCTCTAATGACCGAAGTTAATATGAGGAGTAAAA
CACTTGTAGTTGTACCATTATGCTTATTCACTAGGCAACAAATATATTTTCAGACCTAGAAAAGCTGCAA
ATGTTACTGAATACAAGTATGTCCTCTTGTGTTTTAGACATTTATGAACTTTCCTTTATGTAATTTTCCA
GAATCCTTGTCAGATTCTAATCATTGCTTTATAATTATAGTTATACTCATGGATTTGTAGTTGAGTATGA
AAATATTTTTTAATGCATTTTATGACTTGCCAATTGATTGACAACATGCATCAAGCTTGGCACTGGCCGT
CGTTTTACAACGTCGTGACTGGGAAAACCCTGGCGTTACCCAACTTAATCGCCTTGCAGCACATCCCCCT
TTCGCCAGCTGGCGTAATAGCGAAGAGGCCCGCACCGATCGCCCTTCCCAACAGTTGCGCAGCCTGAATG
GCGAATGCTAGAGCAGCTTGAGCTTGGATCAGATTGTCGTTTCCCGCCTTCAGTTTAAACTATCAGTGTT
TGACAGGATATATTGGCGGGTAAACCTAAGAGAAAAGAGCGTTTATTAGAATAATCGGATATTTAAAAGG
GCGTGAAAAGGTTTATCCGTTCGTCCATTTGTATGTGCATGCCAACCACAGGGTTCCCCTCGGGATCAAA
GTACTTTGATCCAACCCCTCCGCTGCTATAGTGCAGTCGGCTTCTGACGTTCAGTGCAGCCGTCTTCTGA
AAACGACATGTCGCACAAGTCCTAAGTTACGCGACAGGCTGCCGCCCTGCCCTTTTCCTGGCGTTTTCTT
GTCGCGTGTTTTAGTCGCATAAAGTAGAATACTTGCGACTAGAACCGGAGACATTACGCCATGAACAAGA
GCGCCGCCGCTGGCCTGCTGGGCTATGCCCGCGTCAGCACCGACGACCAGGACTTGACCAACCAACGGGC
CGAACTGCACGCGGCCGGCTGCACCAAGCTGTTTTCCGAGAAGATCACCGGCACCAGGCGCGACCGCCCG
GAGCTGGCCAGGATGCTTGACCACCTACGCCCTGGCGACGTTGTGACAGTGACCAGGCTAGACCGCCTGG
CCCGCAGCACCCGCGACCTACTGGACATTGCCGAGCGCATCCAGGAGGCCGGCGCGGGCCTGCGTAGCCT
GGCAGAGCCGTGGGCCGACACCACCACGCCGGCCGGCCGCATGGTGTTGACCGTGTTCGCCGGCATTGCC
GAGTTCGAGCGTTCCCTAATCATCGACCGCACCCGGAGCGGGCGCGAGGCCGCCAAGGCCCGAGGCGTGA
AGTTTGGCCCCCGCCCTACCCTCACCCCGGCACAGATCGCGCACGCCCGCGAGCTGATCGACCAGGAAGG
CCGCACCGTGAAAGAGGCGGCTGCACTGCTTGGCGTGCATCGCTCGACCCTGTACCGCGCACTTGAGCGC
AGCGAGGAAGTGACGCCCACCGAGGCCAGGCGGCGCGGTGCCTTCCGTGAGGACGCATTGACCGAGGCCG
ACGCCCTGGCGGCCGCCGAGAATGAACGCCAAGAGGAACAAGCATGAAACCGCACCAGGACGGCCAGGAC
GAACCGTTTTTCATTACCGAAGAGATCGAGGCGGAGATGATCGCGGCCGGGTACGTGTTCGAGCCGCCCG
CGCACGTCTCAACCGTGCGGCTGCATGAAATCCTGGCCGGTTTGTCTGATGCCAAGCTGGCGGCCTGGCC
GGCCAGCTTGGCCGCTGAAGAAACCGAGCGCCGCCGTCTAAAAAGGTGATGTGTATTTGAGTAAAACAGC
TTGCGTCATGCGGTCGCTGCGTATATGATGCGATGAGTAAATAAACAAATACGCAAGGGGAACGCATGAA
GGTTATCGCTGTACTTAACCAGAAAGGCGGGTCAGGCAAGACGACCATCGCAACCCATCTAGCCCGCGCC
CTGCAACTCGCCGGGGCCGATGTTCTGTTAGTCGATTCCGATCCCCAGGGCAGTGCCCGCGATTGGGCGG
CCGTGCGGGAAGATCAACCGCTAACCGTTGTCGGCATCGACCGCCCGACGATTGACCGCGACGTGAAGGC
CATCGGCCGGCGCGACTTCGTAGTGATCGACGGAGCGCCCCAGGCGGCGGACTTGGCTGTGTCCGCGATC
AAGGCAGCCGACTTCGTGCTGATTCCGGTGCAGCCAAGCCCTTACGACATATGGGCCACCGCCGACCTGG
TGGAGCTGGTTAAGCAGCGCATTGAGGTCACGGATGGAAGGCTACAAGCGGCCTTTGTCGTGTCGCGGGC
GATCAAAGGCACGCGCATCGGCGGTGAGGTTGCCGAGGCGCTGGCCGGGTACGAGCTGCCCATTCTTGAG
TCCCGTATCACGCAGCGCGTGAGCTACCCAGGCACTGCCGCCGCCGGCACAACCGTTCTTGAATCAGAAC
CCGAGGGCGACGCTGCCCGCGAGGTCCAGGCGCTGGCCGCTGAAATTAAATCAAAACTCATTTGAGTTAA
TGAGGTAAAGAGAAAATGAGCAAAAGCACAAACACGCTAAGTGCCGGCCGTCCGAGCGCACGCAGCAGCA
AGGCTGCAACGTTGGCCAGCCTGGCAGACACGCCAGCCATGAAGCGGGTCAACTTTCAGTTGCCGGCGGA
GGATCACACCAAGCTGAAGATGTACGCGGTACGCCAAGGCAAGACCATTACCGAGCTGCTATCTGAATAC
ATCGCGCAGCTACCAGAGTAAATGAGCAAATGAATAAATGAGTAGATGAATTTTAGCGGCTAAAGGAGGC
GGCATGGAAAATCAAGAACAACCAGGCACCGACGCCGTGGAATGCCCCATGTGTGGAGGAACGGGCGGTT
GGCCAGGCGTAAGCGGCTGGGTTGCCTGCCGGCCCTGCAATGGCACTGGAACCCCCAAGCCCGAGGAATC
GGCGTGAGCGGTCGCAAACCATCCGGCCCGGTACAAATCGGCGCGGCGCTGGGTGATGACCTGGTGGAGA
AGTTGAAGGCCGCGCAGGCCGCCCAGCGGCAACGCATCGAGGCAGAAGCACGCCCCGGTGAATCGTGGCA
AGCGGCCGCTGATCGAATCCGCAAAGAATCCCGGCAACCGCCGGCAGCCGGTGCGCCGTCGATTAGGAAG
CCGCCCAAGGGCGACGAGCAACCAGATTTTTTCGTTCCGATGCTCTATGACGTGGGCACCCGCGATAGTC
GCAGCATCATGGACGTGGCCGTTTTCCGTCTGTCGAAGCGTGACCGACGAGCTGGCGAGGTGATCCGCTA
CGAGCTTCCAGACGGGCACGTAGAGGTTTCCGCAGGGCCGGCCGGCATGGCCAGTGTGTGGGATTACGAC
CTGGTACTGATGGCGGTTTCCCATCTAACCGAATCCATGAACCGATACCGGGAAGGGAAGGGAGACAAGC
CCGGCCGCGTGTTCCGTCCACACGTTGCGGACGTACTCAAGTTCTGCCGGCGAGCCGATGGCGGAAAGCA
GAAAGACGACCTGGTAGAAACCTGCATTCGGTTAAACACCACGCACGTTGCCATGCAGCGTACGAAGAAG
GCCAAGAACGGCCGCCTGGTGACGGTATCCGAGGGTGAAGCCTTGATTAGCCGCTACAAGATCGTAAAGA
GCGAAACCGGGCGGCCGGAGTACATCGAGATCGAGCTAGCTGATTGGATGTACCGCGAGATCACAGAAGG
CAAGAACCCGGACGTGCTGACGGTTCACCCCGATTACTTTTTGATCGATCCCGGCATCGGCCGTTTTCTC
TACCGCCTGGCACGCCGCGCCGCAGGCAAGGCAGAAGCCAGATGGTTGTTCAAGACGATCTACGAACGCA
GTGGCAGCGCCGGAGAGTTCAAGAAGTTCTGTTTCACCGTGCGCAAGCTGATCGGGTCAAATGACCTGCC
GGAGTACGATTTGAAGGAGGAGGCGGGGCAGGCTGGCCCGATCCTAGTCATGCGCTACCGCAACCTGATC
GAGGGCGAAGCATCCGCCGGTTCCTAATGTACGGAGCAGATGCTAGGGCAAATTGCCCTAGCAGGGGAAA
AAGGTCGAAAAGGTCTCTTTCCTGTGGATAGCACGTACATTGGGAACCCAAAGCCGTACATTGGGAACCG
GAACCCGTACATTGGGAACCCAAAGCCGTACATTGGGAACCGGTCACACATGTAAGTGACTGATATAAAA
GAGAAAAAAGGCGATTTTTCCGCCTAAAACTCTTTAAAACTTATTAAAACTCTTAAAACCCGCCTGGCCT
GTGCATAACTGTCTGGCCAGCGCACAGCCGAAGAGCTGCAAAAAGCGCCTACCCTTCGGTCGCTGCGCTC
CCTACGCCCCGCCGCTTCGCGTCGGCCTATCGCGGCCGCTGGCCGCTCAAAAATGGCTGGCCTACGGCCA
GGCAATCTACCAGGGCGCGGACAAGCCGCGCCGTCGCCACTCGACCGCCGGCGCCCACATCAAGGCACCC
TGCCTCGCGCGTTTCGGTGATGACGGTGAAAACCTCTGACACATGCAGCTCCCGGAGACGGTCACAGCTT
GTCTGTAAGCGGATGCCGGGAGCAGACAAGCCCGTCAGGGCGCGTCAGCGGGTGTTGGCGGGTGTCGGGG
CGCAGCCATGACCCAGTCACGTAGCGATAGCGGAGTGTATACTGGCTTAACTATGCGGCATCAGAGCAGA
TTGTACTGAGAGTGCACCATATGCGGTGTGAAATACCGCACAGATGCGTAAGGAGAAAATACCGCATCAG
GCGCTCTTCCGCTTCCTCGCTCACTGACTCGCTGCGCTCGGTCGTTCGGCTGCGGCGAGCGGTATCAGCT
CACTCAAAGGCGGTAATACGGTTATCCACAGAATCAGGGGATAACGCAGGAAAGAACATGTGAGCAAAAG
GCCAGCAAAAGGCCAGGAACCGTAAAAAGGCCGCGTTGCTGGCGTTTTTCCATAGGCTCCGCCCCCCTGA
CGAGCATCACAAAAATCGACGCTCAAGTCAGAGGTGGCGAAACCCGACAGGACTATAAAGATACCAGGCG
TTTCCCCCTGGAAGCTCCCTCGTGCGCTCTCCTGTTCCGACCCTGCCGCTTACCGGATACCTGTCCGCCT
TTCTCCCTTCGGGAAGCGTGGCGCTTTCTCATAGCTCACGCTGTAGGTATCTCAGTTCGGTGTAGGTCGT
TCGCTCCAAGCTGGGCTGTGTGCACGAACCCCCCGTTCAGCCCGACCGCTGCGCCTTATCCGGTAACTAT
CGTCTTGAGTCCAACCCGGTAAGACACGACTTATCGCCACTGGCAGCAGCCACTGGTAACAGGATTAGCA
GAGCGAGGTATGTAGGCGGTGCTACAGAGTTCTTGAAGTGGTGGCCTAACTACGGCTACACTAGAAGGAC
AGTATTTGGTATCTGCGCTCTGCTGAAGCCAGTTACCTTCGGAAAAAGAGTTGGTAGCTCTTGATCCGGC
AAACAAACCACCGCTGGTAGCGGTGGTTTTTTTGTTTGCAAGCAGCAGATTACGCGCAGAAAAAAAGGAT
CTCAAGAAGATCCTTTGATCTTTTCTACGGGGTCTGACGCTCAGTGGAACGAAAACTCACGTTAAGGGAT
TTTGGTCATGCATTCTAGGGAAGGTGCGAACAAGTCCCTGATATGAGATCATGTTTGTCATCTGGAGCCA
TAGAACAGGGTTCATC
[978 nt withheld, positions 9887-10864]
TAAAAACTGGGGATAACGCCTTAAATGGCGAAGAAACGGTCTAAATAGGCTGATTCAAGGCATTTACGGG
AGAAAAAATCGGCTCAAACATGAAGAAATGAAATGACTGAGTCAGCCGAGAAGAATTTCCCCGCTTATTC
GCACCTTCCCTAGGTACTAAAACAATTCATCCAGTAAAATATAATATTTTATTTTCTCCCAATCAGGCTT
GATCCCCAGTAAGTCAAAAAATAGCTCGACATACTGTTCTTCCCCGATATCCTCCCTGATCGACCGGACG
CAGAAGGCAATGTCATACCACTTGTCCGCCCTGCCGCTTCTCCCAAGATCAATAAAGCCACTTACTTTGC
CATCTTTCACAAAGATGTTGCTGTCTCCCAGGTCGCCGTGGGAAAAGACAAGTTCCTCTTCGGGCTTTTC
CGTCTTTAAAAAATCATACAGCTCGCGCGGATCTTTAAATGGAGTGTCTTCTTCCCAGTTTTCGCAATCC
ACATCGGCCAGATCGTTATTCAGTAAGTAATCCAATTCGGCTAAGCGGCTGTCTAAGCTATTCGTATAGG
GACAATCCGATATGTCGATGGAGTGAAAGAGCCTGATGCACTCCGCATACAGCTCGATAATCTTTTCAGG
GCTTTGTTCATCTTCATACTCTTCCGAGCAAAGGACGCCATCGGCCTCACTCATGAGCAGATTGCTCCAG
CCATCATGCCGTTCAAAGTGCAGGACCTTTGGAACAGGCAGCTTTCCTTCCAGCCATAGCATCATGTCCT
TTTCCCGTTCCACATCATAGGTGGTCCCTTTATACCGGCTGTCCGTCATTTTTAAATATAGGTTTTCATT
TTCTCCCACCAGCTTATATACCTTAGCAGGAGACATTCCTTCCGTATCTTTTACGCAGCGGTATTTTTCG
ATCAGTTTTTTCAATTCCGGTGATATTCTCATTTTAGCCATTTATTATTTCCTTCCTCTTTTCTACAGTA
TTTAAAGATACCCCAAGAAGCTAATTATAACAAGACGAACTCCAATTCACTGTTCCTTGCATTCTAAAAC
CTTAAATACCAGAAAACAGCTTTTTCAAAGTTGTTTTCAAAGTTGGCGTATAACATAGTATCGACGGAGC
CGATTTTGAAACCGCGGTGATCACAGGCAGCAACGCTCTGTCATCGTTACAATCAACATGCTACCCTCCG
CGAGATCATCCGTGTTTCAAACCCGGCAGCTTAGTTGCCGTTCTTCCGAATAGCATCGGTAACATGAGCA
AAGTCTGCCGCCTTACAACGGCTCTCCCGCTGACGCCGTCCCGGACTGATGGGCTGCCTGTATCGAGTGG
TGATTTTGTGCCGAGCTGCCGGTCGGGGAGCTGTTGGCTGGCTGGTGGCAGGATATATTGTGGTGTAAAC
AAATTGACGCTTAGACAACTTAATAACACATTGCGGACGTTTTTAATGTACTGAATTAACGCCGAATTAA
TTCGGGGGATCTGGATTTTAGTACTGGATTTTGGTTTTAGGAATTAGAAATTTTATTGATAGAAGTATTT
TACAAATACAAATACATACTAAGGGTTTCTTATATGCTCAACACATGAGCGAAACCCTATAGGAACCCTA
ATTCCCTTATCTGGGAACTACTCACACATTATTATGGAGAAACTCGAGCTTGTCGATCGACAGATCCCGG
TCGGCATCTACTCTATTTCTTTGCCCTCGGACGAGTGCTGGGGCGTCGGTTTCCACTATCGGCGAGTACT
TCTACACAGCCATCGGTCCAGACGGCCGCGCTTCTGCGGGCGATTTGTGTACGCCCGACAGTCCCGGCTC
CGGATCGGACGATTGCGTCGCATCGACCCTGCGCCCAAGCTGCATCATCGAAATTGCCGTCAACCAAGCT
CTGATAGAGTTGGTCAAGACCAATGCGGAGCATATACGCCCGGAGTCGTGGCGATCCTGCAAGCTCCGGA
TGCCTCCGCTCGAAGTAGCGCGTCTGCTGCTCCATACAAGCCAACCACGGCCTCCAGAAGAAGATGTTGG
CGACCTCGTATTGGGAATCCCCGAACATCGCCTCGCTCCAGTCAATGACCGCTGTTATGCGGCCATTGTC
CGTCAGGACATTGTTGGAGCCGAAATCCGCGTGCACGAGGTGCCGGACTTCGGGGCAGTCCTCGGCCCAA
AGCATCAGATCATCGAGAGCCTGCGCGACGGACGCACTGACGGTGTCGTCCATCACAGTTTGCCAGTGAT
ACACATGGGGATCAGCAATCGCGCATATGAAATCACGCCATGTAGTGTATTGACCGATTCCTTGCGGTCC
GAATGGGCCGAACCCGCTCGTCTGGCTAAGATCGGCCGCAGCGATCGCATCCATAGCCTCCGCGACCGGT
TGTAGAACAGCGGGCAGTTCGGTTTCAGGCAGGTCTTGCAACGTGACACCCTGTGAACGGCGGGAGATGC
AATAGGTCAGGCTCTCGCTAAACTCCCCAATGTCAAGCACTTCCGGAATCGGGAGCGCGGCCGATGCAAA
GTGCCGATAAACATAACGATCTTTGTAGAAACCATCGGCGCAGCTATTTACCCGCAGGACATATCCACGC
CCTCCTACATCGAAGCTGAAAGCACGAGATTCTTCGCCCTCCGAGAGCTGCATCAGGTCGGAGACGCTGT
CGAACTTTTCGATCAGAAACTTCTCGACAGACGTCGCGGTGAGTTCAGGCTTTTTCATATCTCATTGCCC
CCCGGATCTGCGAAAGCTCGAGAGAGATAGATTTGTAGAGAGAGACTGGTGATTTCAGCGTGTCCTCTCC
AAATGAAATGAACTTCCTTATATAGAGGAAGGGTCTTGCGAAGGATAGTGGGATTGTGCGTCATCCCTTA
CGTCAGTGGAGATATCACATCAATCCACTTGCTTTGAAGACGTGGTTGGAACGTCTTCTTTTTCCACGAT
GCTCCTCGTGGGTGGGGGTCCATCTTTGGGACCACTGTCGGCAGAGGCATCTTGAACGATAGCCTTTCCT
TTATCGCAATGATGGCATTTGTAGGTGCCACCTTCCTTTTCTACTGTCCTTTTGATGAAGTGACAGATAG
CTGGGCAATGGAATCCGAGGAGGTTTCCCGATATTACCCTTTGTTGAAAAGTCTCAATAGCCCTTTGGTC
TTCTGAGACTGTATCTTTGATATTCTTGGAGTAGACGAGAGTGTCGTGCTCCACCATGTTCACATCAATC
CACTTGCTTTGAAGACGTGGTTGGAACGTCTTCTTTTTCCACGATGCTCCTCGTGGGTGGGGGTCCATCT
TTGGGACCACTGTCGGCAGAGGCATCTTGAACGATAGCCTTTCCTTTATCGCAATGATGGCATTTGTAGG
TGCCACCTTCCTTTTCTACTGTCCTTTTGATGAAGTGACAGATAGCTGGGCAATGGAATCCGAGGAGGTT
TCCCGATATTACCCTTTGTTGAAAAGTCTCAATAGCCCTTTGGTCTTCTGAGACTGTATCTTTGATATTC
TTGGAGTAGACGAGAGTGTCGTGCTCCACCATGTTGGCAAGCTGCTCTAGCCAATACGCAAACCGCCTCT
CCCCGCGCGTTGGCCGATTCATTAATGCAGCTGGCACGACAGGTTTCCCGACTGGAAAGCGGGCAGTGAG
CGCAACGCAATTAATGTGAGTTAGCTCACTCATTAGGCACCCCAGGCTTTACACTTTATGCTTCCGGCTC
GTATGTTGTGTGGAATTGTGAGCGGATAACAATTTCACACAGGAAACAGCTATGACATGATTAC
Features (pLannotate 1.2.2; 30 found; start..end, strand, type, name):
    501..842     +  promoter       CaMV 35S promoter: strong constitutive promoter from cauliflower mosaic virus
    867..2072    +  CDS            Adar (fragment): ADAR_DROME - Also known as hypnos-2 From Drosophila melanogaster (Fruit fly).
   2154..2278    +  protein_bind   attR1: mutant version of attR; recombination site for the Gateway® LR reaction LR Clonase™
   2303..2333    +  promoter       lac UV5 promoter: E. coli lac promoter with an "up" mutation
   2357..2386    +  promoter       cat promoter (fragment): promoter of the E. coli cat gene encoding chloramphenicol acetyltransferase
   2387..3046    +  CDS            CmR: chloramphenicol acetyltransferase; cat; confers resistance to chloramphenicol
   3225..3383    +  CDS            ccdA (fragment): CCDA_ECO57 - Also known as H, letA. Experimental evidence at protein level: Swiss-Prot protein existence level 1. Antitoxin component of a type II toxin-antitoxin (TA) system which inhibits the post-segregational killing (PSK) of plasmid-free cells, also referred to as a plasmid addiction system. Binds to and blocks the activity of CcdB; will also remove bound CcdB protein from the CcdB-GyrA complex by forming a CcdA-CcdB complex, a process termed rejuvenation. Functions as a transcriptional corepressor for the ccdAB operon, repression also requires CcdB (By similarity). From Escherichia coli
   3388..3690    +  CDS            ccdB: CCDB_ECOLI - Also known as G, letB, letD. Experimental evidence at protein level: Swiss-Prot protein existence level 1. Toxic component of a type II toxin-antitoxin (TA) system, functioning in plasmid maintainence. Responsible for the post- segregational killing (PSK) of plasmid-free cells, also referred to as a plasmid addiction system. Half-life of over 2 hours. Cell killing by CcdB is accompanied by filamentation, defects in chromosome and plasmid segregation, defects in cell division, formation of anucleate cells, decreased DNA synthesis and plasmid loss. Interferes with the activity of DN
   3734..3858    -  protein_bind   attR2: mutant version of attR; recombination site for the Gateway® LR reaction LR Clonase™
   3893..4534    +  terminator     E9 terminator: terminator and polyadenylation signal from the pea rbcS-E9 gene
   4541..4695    +  CDS            lacZα (fragment): LacZα fragment of β-galactosidase; lacZ fragment
   4761..4785    +  misc_feature   RB T-DNA repeat: right border repeat from nopaline C58 T-DNA
   5125..5526    +  CDS            Y4CG_SINFN (fragment): Protein inferred from homology: Swiss-Prot protein existence level 3. From Sinorhizobium fredii (strain NBRC 101917 / NGR234).
   6086..6715    +  CDS            pVS1 StaA: stability protein from the Pseudomonas plasmid pVS1 (Heeb et al., 2000)
   7144..8217    +  CDS            pVS1 RepA: replication protein from the Pseudomonas plasmid pVS1 (Heeb et al., 2000)
   8283..8477    +  rep_origin     pVS1 oriV: origin of replication for the Pseudomonas plasmid pVS1 (Heeb et al., 2000)
   8680..8719    +  CDS            rop (fragment): Rop protein, which maintains plasmids at low copy number; rop
   8821..8961    +  misc_feature   bom: basis of mobility region from pBR322
   9147..9735    -  rep_origin     ori: high-copy-number ColE1/pMB1/pBR322/pUC origin of replication
   9820..9888    -  CDS            yghO (fragment) (sequence partly withheld): YGHO_ECOLI - Experimental evidence at transcript level: Swiss-Prot protein existence level 2. From Escherichia coli (strain K12).
   9887..10864   +  CDS            insH10 (sequence withheld): INH10_ECOLI - Protein inferred from homology: Swiss-Prot protein existence level 3. Involved in the transposition of the insertion sequence IS5. From Escherichia coli (strain K12).
  11021..11815   -  CDS            KanR: aminoglycoside phosphotransferase; aphA-3; confers resistance to kanamycin
  12240..12264   +  misc_feature   LB T-DNA repeat: left border repeat from nopaline C58 T-DNA
  12342..12516   -  polyA_signal   CaMV poly(A) signal: cauliflower mosaic virus polyadenylation signal
  12557..13582   -  CDS            HygR: hygromycin B phosphotransferase confers resistance to hygromycin
  13649..14325   -  promoter       CaMV 35S promoter (enhanced): cauliflower mosaic virus 35S promoter with a duplicated enhancer region
  14415..14503   +  CDS            lacI (fragment): lac repressor; lacI; The lac repressor binds to the lac operator to inhibit transcription in E. coli. This inhibition can be relieved by adding lactose or isopropyl-β-D-thiogalactopyranoside (IPTG).
  14516..14537   +  protein_bind   CAP binding site: CAP binding activates transcription in the presence of cAMP. E. coli catabolite activator protein
  14552..14582   +  promoter       lac promoter: promoter for the E. coli lac operon
  14586..14608   +  protein_bind   lac operator (fragment): The lac repressor binds to the lac operator to inhibit transcription in E. coli. This inhibition can be relieved by adding lactose or isopropyl-β-D-thiogalactopyranoside (IPTG). lac repressor encoded by lacI
