[The description below was written by a language model from this plasmid's Addgene catalogue record and pLannotate feature annotations shown in this document.]
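Description:
pZG61 is a plant binary T-DNA vector built on the pJG054 backbone and intended for RNA editing in plants. It carries the pVS1 replication system (oriV, RepA and the StaA stability protein), the type of replicon that typically maintains binary vectors in Agrobacterium, together with a high-copy ColE1/pUC-type origin and the pBR322 bom site for propagation in E. coli. Bacterial selection is by kanamycin (aphA-3). Because the plasmid contains an active ccdB toxin gene, it has to be grown in a ccdB-tolerant strain. The sequenced record also shows an IS5 transposase gene (insH10) with a small adjacent E. coli gene fragment in the backbone between the origin and KanR. This may reflect an insertion sequence picked up during propagation, although the catalogue entry does not comment on it.

Between the nopaline-type left and right borders lie two plant expression units. A CaMV 35S promoter drives the catalytic domain of Drosophila melanogaster ADAR carrying the hyperactive E488Q mutation (HyperADARcd). It is followed by a counter-selectable cloning cassette containing CmR and ccdB, and then by the pea rbcS-E9 terminator. The depositor describes the cassette as flanked by ligation-independent cloning sites (LIC1 and LIC2), while the annotation additionally detects Gateway attR1 and attR2 sites around it. Replacing the cassette with a coding sequence of interest should produce a fusion with the deaminase placed N-terminal to the inserted protein. The second unit, in the opposite orientation, uses an enhanced 35S promoter and CaMV poly(A) signal to express hygromycin phosphotransferase for selection of transformed plant cells. According to the associated publication title, the system is used for proximity editing, in which an RNA-binding protein fused to the deaminase leaves A-to-I edits on nearby RNAs so that transcripts associated with condensates can be identified.
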