Addgene plasmid #202575: pZG61
Purpose: RNA editing in plants. Plasmid contains 35S-dADARcd-LIC1-ccdB-LIC2-35S-hptII
Depositing lab: Guoyong Xu. Depositing organization: Wuhan University. Publication: Proximity editing to identify RNAs in phase-separated RNA binding protein condensates. Zhou G, Niu R, Zhou Y, Luo M, Peng Y, Wang H, Wang Z, Xu G. Cell Discov. 2021 Aug 24;7(1):72. doi: 10.1038/s41421-021-00288-9. PubMed 34426573.
Backbone
  Vector backbone: pJG054
  Vector type: Plant Expression
Growth in bacteria
  Bacterial resistance: Kanamycin, 50 μg/mL
  Growth temperature: 37°C
  Growth strain: ccdB Survival
  Copy number: High Copy
Gene/Insert
  Gene/Insert name: HyperADARcd (alt name: adenosine deaminase acting on RNA (ADAR) catalytic domain)
  Species: D. melanogaster (fly)
  Mutation: E488Q
  Cloning method: Restriction Enzyme; 5′ cloning site unknown (unknown if destroyed)
Terms and licenses: Academic/Nonprofit Terms; Industry Terms: Not Available to Industry
Depositor comments: Genbank: MW026677
How to cite: pZG61 was a gift from Guoyong Xu (Addgene plasmid # 202575 ; http://n2t.net/addgene:202575 ; RRID:Addgene_202575)
